>Addgene plasmid #201626 | LENTICRISPR-TPI1_sgRNA1 | addgene full sequence | sequence record 396622 | Addgene NGS Result
TGATGCGGTTTTGGCAGTACATCAATGGGCGTGGATAGCGGTTTGACTCACGGGGATTTCCAAGTCTCCA
CCCCATTGACGTCAATGGGAGTTTGTTTTGGCACCAAAATCAACGGGACTTTCCAAAATGTCGTAACAAC
TCCGCCCCATTGACGCAAATGGGCGGTAGGCGTGTACGGTGGGAGGTCTATATAAGCAGCGCGTTTTGCC
TGTACTGGGTCTCTCTGGTTAGACCAGATCTGAGCCTGGGAGCTCTCTGGCTAACTAGGGAACCCACTGC
TTAAGCCTCAATAAAGCTTGCCTTGAGTGCTTCAAGTAGTGTGTGCCCGTCTGTTGTGTGACTCTGGTAA
CTAGAGATCCCTCAGACCCTTTTAGTCAGTGTGGAAAATCTCTAGCAGTGGCGCCCGAACAGGGACTTGA
AAGCGAAAGGGAAACCAGAGGAGCTCTCTCGACGCAGGACTCGGCTTGCTGAAGCGCGCACGGCAAGAGG
CGAGGGGCGGCGACTGGTGAGTACGCCAAAAATTTTGACTAGCGGAGGCTAGAAGGAGAGAGATGGGTGC
GAGAGCGTCAGTATTAAGCGGGGGAGAATTAGATCGCGATGGGAAAAAATTCGGTTAAGGCCAGGGGGAA
AGAAAAAATATAAATTAAAACATATAGTATGGGCAAGCAGGGAGCTAGAACGATTCGCAGTTAATCCTGG
CCTGTTAGAAACATCAGAAGGCTGTAGACAAATACTGGGACAGCTACAACCATCCCTTCAGACAGGATCA
GAAGAACTTAGATCATTATATAATACAGTAGCAACCCTCTATTGTGTGCATCAAAGGATAGAGATAAAAG
ACACCAAGGAAGCTTTAGACAAGATAGAGGAAGAGCAAAACAAAAGTAAGACCACCGCACAGCAAGCGGC
CGCTGATCTTCAGACCTGGAGGAGGAGATATGAGGGACAATTGGAGAAGTGAATTATATAAATATAAAGT
AGTAAAAATTGAACCATTAGGAGTAGCACCCACCAAGGCAAAGAGAAGAGTGGTGCAGAGAGAAAAAAGA
GCAGTGGGAATAGGAGCTTTGTTCCTTGGGTTCTTGGGAGCAGCAGGAAGCACTATGGGCGCAGCGTCAA
TGACGCTGACGGTACAGGCCAGACAATTATTGTCTGGTATAGTGCAGCAGCAGAACAATTTGCTGAGGGC
TATTGAGGCGCAACAGCATCTGTTGCAACTCACAGTCTGGGGCATCAAGCAGCTCCAGGCAAGAATCCTG
GCTGTGGAAAGATACCTAAAGGATCAACAGCTCCTGGGGATTTGGGGTTGCTCTGGAAAACTCATTTGCA
CCACTGCTGTGCCTTGGAATGCTAGTTGGAGTAATAAATCTCTGGAACAGATTTGGAATCACACGACCTG
GATGGAGTGGGACAGAGAAATTAACAATTACACAAGCTTAATACACTCCTTAATTGAAGAATCGCAAAAC
CAGCAAGAAAAGAATGAACAAGAATTATTGGAATTAGATAAATGGGCAAGTTTGTGGAATTGGTTTAACA
TAACAAATTGGCTGTGGTATATAAAATTATTCATAATGATAGTAGGAGGCTTGGTAGGTTTAAGAATAGT
TTTTGCTGTACTTTCTATAGTGAATAGAGTTAGGCAGGGATATTCACCATTATCGTTTCAGACCCACCTC
CCAACCCCGAGGGGACCCGACAGGCCCGAAGGAATAGAAGAAGAAGGTGGAGAGAGAGACAGAGACAGAT
CCATTCGATTAGTGAACGGATCGGCACTGCGTGCGCCAATTCTGCAGACAAATGGCAGTATTCATCCACA
ATTTTAAAAGAAAAGGGGGGATTGGGGGGTACAGTGCAGGGGAAAGAATAGTAGACATAATAGCAACAGA
CATACAAACTAAAGAATTACAAAAACAAATTACAAAAATTCAAAATTTTCGGGTTTATTACAGGGACAGC
AGAGATCCAGTTTGGTTAATTAAGGTACCGAGGGCCTATTTCCCATGATTCCTTCATATTTGCATATACG
ATACAAGGCTGTTAGAGAGATAATTAGAATTAATTTGACTGTAAACACAAAGATATTAGTACAAAATACG
TGACGTAGAAAGTAATAATTTCTTGGGTAGTTTGCAGTTTTAAAATTATGTTTTAAAATGGACTATCATA
TGCTTACCGTAACTTGAAAGTATTTCGATTTCTTGGCTTTATATATCTTGTGGAAAGGACGAAACACCGC
CTGGCATGATCAAAGACTGGTTTTAGAGCTAGAAATAGCAAGTTAAAATAAGGCTAGTCCGTTATCAACT
TGAAAAAGTGGCACCGAGTCGGTGCTTTTTTGAATTCGCTAGCTAGGTCTTGAAAGGAGTGGGAATTGGC
TCCGGTGCCCGTCAGTGGGCAGAGCGCACATCGCCCACAGTCCCCGAGAAGTTGGGGGGAGGGGTCGGCA
ATTGATCCGGTGCCTAGAGAAGGTGGCGCGGGGTAAACTGGGAAAGTGATGTCGTGTACTGGCTCCGCCT
TTTTCCCGAGGGTGGGGGAGAACCGTATATAAGTGCAGTAGTCGCCGTGAACGTTCTTTTTCGCAACGGG
TTTGCCGCCAGAACACAGGACCGGTTCTAGAGCGCTGCCACCATGGACAAGAAGTACAGCATCGGCCTGG
ACATCGGCACCAACTCTGTGGGCTGGGCCGTGATCACCGACGAGTACAAGGTGCCCAGCAAGAAATTCAA
GGTGCTGGGCAACACCGACCGGCACAGCATCAAGAAGAACCTGATCGGAGCCCTGCTGTTCGACAGCGGC
GAAACAGCCGAGGCCACCCGGCTGAAGAGAACCGCCAGAAGAAGATACACCAGACGGAAGAACCGGATCT
GCTATCTGCAAGAGATCTTCAGCAACGAGATGGCCAAGGTGGACGACAGCTTCTTCCACAGACTGGAAGA
GTCCTTCCTGGTGGAAGAGGATAAGAAGCACGAGCGGCACCCCATCTTCGGCAACATCGTGGACGAGGTG
GCCTACCACGAGAAGTACCCCACCATCTACCACCTGAGAAAGAAACTGGTGGACAGCACCGACAAGGCCG
ACCTGCGGCTGATCTATCTGGCCCTGGCCCACATGATCAAGTTCCGGGGCCACTTCCTGATCGAGGGCGA
CCTGAACCCCGACAACAGCGACGTGGACAAGCTGTTCATCCAGCTGGTGCAGACCTACAACCAGCTGTTC
GAGGAAAACCCCATCAACGCCAGCGGCGTGGACGCCAAGGCCATCCTGTCTGCCAGACTGAGCAAGAGCA
GACGGCTGGAAAATCTGATCGCCCAGCTGCCCGGCGAGAAGAAGAATGGCCTGTTCGGAAACCTGATTGC
CCTGAGCCTGGGCCTGACCCCCAACTTCAAGAGCAACTTCGACCTGGCCGAGGATGCCAAACTGCAGCTG
AGCAAGGACACCTACGACGACGACCTGGACAACCTGCTGGCCCAGATCGGCGACCAGTACGCCGACCTGT
TTCTGGCCGCCAAGAACCTGTCCGACGCCATCCTGCTGAGCGACATCCTGAGAGTGAACACCGAGATCAC
CAAGGCCCCCCTGAGCGCCTCTATGATCAAGAGATACGACGAGCACCACCAGGACCTGACCCTGCTGAAA
GCTCTCGTGCGGCAGCAGCTGCCTGAGAAGTACAAAGAGATTTTCTTCGACCAGAGCAAGAACGGCTACG
CCGGCTACATTGACGGCGGAGCCAGCCAGGAAGAGTTCTACAAGTTCATCAAGCCCATCCTGGAAAAGAT
GGACGGCACCGAGGAACTGCTCGTGAAGCTGAACAGAGAGGACCTGCTGCGGAAGCAGCGGACCTTCGAC
AACGGCAGCATCCCCCACCAGATCCACCTGGGAGAGCTGCACGCCATTCTGCGGCGGCAGGAAGATTTTT
ACCCATTCCTGAAGGACAACCGGGAAAAGATCGAGAAGATCCTGACCTTCCGCATCCCCTACTACGTGGG
CCCTCTGGCCAGGGGAAACAGCAGATTCGCCTGGATGACCAGAAAGAGCGAGGAAACCATCACCCCCTGG
AACTTCGAGGAAGTGGTGGACAAGGGCGCTTCCGCCCAGAGCTTCATCGAGCGGATGACCAACTTCGATA
AGAACCTGCCCAACGAGAAGGTGCTGCCCAAGCACAGCCTGCTGTACGAGTACTTCACCGTGTATAACGA
GCTGACCAAAGTGAAATACGTGACCGAGGGAATGAGAAAGCCCGCCTTCCTGAGCGGCGAGCAGAAAAAG
GCCATCGTGGACCTGCTGTTCAAGACCAACCGGAAAGTGACCGTGAAGCAGCTGAAAGAGGACTACTTCA
AGAAAATCGAGTGCTTCGACTCCGTGGAAATCTCCGGCGTGGAAGATCGGTTCAACGCCTCCCTGGGCAC
ATACCACGATCTGCTGAAAATTATCAAGGACAAGGACTTCCTGGACAATGAGGAAAACGAGGACATTCTG
GAAGATATCGTGCTGACCCTGACACTGTTTGAGGACAGAGAGATGATCGAGGAACGGCTGAAAACCTATG
CCCACCTGTTCGACGACAAAGTGATGAAGCAGCTGAAGCGGCGGAGATACACCGGCTGGGGCAGGCTGAG
CCGGAAGCTGATCAACGGCATCCGGGACAAGCAGTCCGGCAAGACAATCCTGGATTTCCTGAAGTCCGAC
GGCTTCGCCAACAGAAACTTCATGCAGCTGATCCACGACGACAGCCTGACCTTTAAAGAGGACATCCAGA
AAGCCCAGGTGTCCGGCCAGGGCGATAGCCTGCACGAGCACATTGCCAATCTGGCCGGCAGCCCCGCCAT
TAAGAAGGGCATCCTGCAGACAGTGAAGGTGGTGGACGAGCTCGTGAAAGTGATGGGCCGGCACAAGCCC
GAGAACATCGTGATCGAAATGGCCAGAGAGAACCAGACCACCCAGAAGGGACAGAAGAACAGCCGCGAGA
GAATGAAGCGGATCGAAGAGGGCATCAAAGAGCTGGGCAGCCAGATCCTGAAAGAACACCCCGTGGAAAA
CACCCAGCTGCAGAACGAGAAGCTGTACCTGTACTACCTGCAGAATGGGCGGGATATGTACGTGGACCAG
GAACTGGACATCAACCGGCTGTCCGACTACGATGTGGACCATATCGTGCCTCAGAGCTTTCTGAAGGACG
ACTCCATCGACAACAAGGTGCTGACCAGAAGCGACAAGAACCGGGGCAAGAGCGACAACGTGCCCTCCGA
AGAGGTCGTGAAGAAGATGAAGAACTACTGGCGGCAGCTGCTGAACGCCAAGCTGATTACCCAGAGAAAG
TTCGACAATCTGACCAAGGCCGAGAGAGGCGGCCTGAGCGAACTGGATAAGGCCGGCTTCATCAAGAGAC
AGCTGGTGGAAACCCGGCAGATCACAAAGCACGTGGCACAGATCCTGGACTCCCGGATGAACACTAAGTA
CGACGAGAATGACAAGCTGATCCGGGAAGTGAAAGTGATCACCCTGAAGTCCAAGCTGGTGTCCGATTTC
CGGAAGGATTTCCAGTTTTACAAAGTGCGCGAGATCAACAACTACCACCACGCCCACGACGCCTACCTGA
ACGCCGTCGTGGGAACCGCCCTGATCAAAAAGTACCCTAAGCTGGAAAGCGAGTTCGTGTACGGCGACTA
CAAGGTGTACGACGTGCGGAAGATGATCGCCAAGAGCGAGCAGGAAATCGGCAAGGCTACCGCCAAGTAC
TTCTTCTACAGCAACATCATGAACTTTTTCAAGACCGAGATTACCCTGGCCAACGGCGAGATCCGGAAGC
GGCCTCTGATCGAGACAAACGGCGAAACCGGGGAGATCGTGTGGGATAAGGGCCGGGATTTTGCCACCGT
GCGGAAAGTGCTGAGCATGCCCCAAGTGAATATCGTGAAAAAGACCGAGGTGCAGACAGGCGGCTTCAGC
AAAGAGTCTATCCTGCCCAAGAGGAACAGCGATAAGCTGATCGCCAGAAAGAAGGACTGGGACCCTAAGA
AGTACGGCGGCTTCGACAGCCCCACCGTGGCCTATTCTGTGCTGGTGGTGGCCAAAGTGGAAAAGGGCAA
GTCCAAGAAACTGAAGAGTGTGAAAGAGCTGCTGGGGATCACCATCATGGAAAGAAGCAGCTTCGAGAAG
AATCCCATCGACTTTCTGGAAGCCAAGGGCTACAAAGAAGTGAAAAAGGACCTGATCATCAAGCTGCCTA
AGTACTCCCTGTTCGAGCTGGAAAACGGCCGGAAGAGAATGCTGGCCTCTGCCGGCGAACTGCAGAAGGG
AAACGAACTGGCCCTGCCCTCCAAATATGTGAACTTCCTGTACCTGGCCAGCCACTATGAGAAGCTGAAG
GGCTCCCCCGAGGATAATGAGCAGAAACAGCTGTTTGTGGAACAGCACAAGCACTACCTGGACGAGATCA
TCGAGCAGATCAGCGAGTTCTCCAAGAGAGTGATCCTGGCCGACGCTAATCTGGACAAAGTGCTGTCCGC
CTACAACAAGCACCGGGATAAGCCCATCAGAGAGCAGGCCGAGAATATCATCCACCTGTTTACCCTGACC
AATCTGGGAGCCCCTGCCGCCTTCAAGTACTTTGACACCACCATCGACCGGAAGAGGTACACCAGCACCA
AAGAGGTGCTGGACGCCACCCTGATCCACCAGAGCATCACCGGCCTGTACGAGACACGGATCGACCTGTC
TCAGCTGGGAGGCGACAAGCGACCTGCCGCCACAAAGAAGGCTGGACAGGCTAAGAAGAAGAAAGATTAC
AAAGACGATGACGATAAGGGATCCGGCGCAACAAACTTCTCTCTGCTGAAACAAGCCGGAGATGTCGAAG
AGAATCCTGGACCGACCGAGTACAAGCCCACGGTGCGCCTCGCCACCCGCGACGACGTCCCCAGGGCCGT
ACGCACCCTCGCCGCCGCGTTCGCCGACTACCCCGCCACGCGCCACACCGTCGATCCGGACCGCCACATC
GAGCGGGTCACCGAGCTGCAAGAACTCTTCCTCACGCGCGTCGGGCTCGACATCGGCAAGGTGTGGGTCG
CGGACGACGGCGCCGCGGTGGCGGTCTGGACCACGCCGGAGAGCGTCGAAGCGGGGGCGGTGTTCGCCGA
GATCGGCCCGCGCATGGCCGAGTTGAGCGGTTCCCGGCTGGCCGCGCAGCAACAGATGGAAGGCCTCCTG
GCGCCGCACCGGCCCAAGGAGCCCGCGTGGTTCCTGGCCACCGTCGGAGTCTCGCCCGACCACCAGGGCA
AGGGTCTGGGCAGCGCCGTCGTGCTCCCCGGAGTGGAGGCGGCCGAGCGCGCCGGGGTGCCCGCCTTCCT
GGAGACCTCCGCGCCCCGCAACCTCCCCTTCTACGAGCGGCTCGGCTTCACCGTCACCGCCGACGTCGAG
GTGCCCGAAGGACCGCGCACCTGGTGCATGACCCGCAAGCCCGGTGCCTGAACGCGTTAAGTCGACAATC
AACCTCTGGATTACAAAATTTGTGAAAGATTGACTGGTATTCTTAACTATGTTGCTCCTTTTACGCTATG
TGGATACGCTGCTTTAATGCCTTTGTATCATGCTATTGCTTCCCGTATGGCTTTCATTTTCTCCTCCTTG
TATAAATCCTGGTTGCTGTCTCTTTATGAGGAGTTGTGGCCCGTTGTCAGGCAACGTGGCGTGGTGTGCA
CTGTGTTTGCTGACGCAACCCCCACTGGTTGGGGCATTGCCACCACCTGTCAGCTCCTTTCCGGGACTTT
CGCTTTCCCCCTCCCTATTGCCACGGCGGAACTCATCGCCGCCTGCCTTGCCCGCTGCTGGACAGGGGCT
CGGCTGTTGGGCACTGACAATTCCGTGGTGTTGTCGGGGAAATCATCGTCCTTTCCTTGGCTGCTCGCCT
GTGTTGCCACCTGGATTCTGCGCGGGACGTCCTTCTGCTACGTCCCTTCGGCCCTCAATCCAGCGGACCT
TCCTTCCCGCGGCCTGCTGCCGGCTCTGCGGCCTCTTCCGCGTCTTCGCCTTCGCCCTCAGACGAGTCGG
ATCTCCCTTTGGGCCGCCTCCCCGCGTCGACTTTAAGACCAATGACTTACAAGGCAGCTGTAGATCTTAG
CCACTTTTTAAAAGAAAAGGGGGGACTGGAAGGGCTAATTCACTCCCAACGAAGACAAGATCTGCTTTTT
GCTTGTACTGGGTCTCTCTGGTTAGACCAGATCTGAGCCTGGGAGCTCTCTGGCTAACTAGGGAACCCAC
TGCTTAAGCCTCAATAAAGCTTGCCTTGAGTGCTTCAAGTAGTGTGTGCCCGTCTGTTGTGTGACTCTGG
TAACTAGAGATCCCTCAGACCCTTTTAGTCAGTGTGGAAAATCTCTAGCAGGGCCCGTTTAAACCCGCTG
ATCAGCCTCGACTGTGCCTTCTAGTTGCCAGCCATCTGTTGTTTGCCCCTCCCCCGTGCCTTCCTTGACC
CTGGAAGGTGCCACTCCCACTGTCCTTTCCTAATAAAATGAGGAAATTGCATCGCATTGTCTGAGTAGGT
GTCATTCTATTCTGGGGGGTGGGGTGGGGCAGGACAGCAAGGGGGAGGATTGGGAAGACAATAGCAGGCA
TGCTGGGGATGCGGTGGGCTCTATGGCTTCTGAGGCGGAAAGAACCAGCTGGGGCTCTAGGGGGTATCCC
C
[124 nt withheld, positions 8682-8805]
C
[91 nt withheld, positions 8807-8897]
A
[49 nt withheld, positions 8899-8947]
CCTTTGACGTTGGAGTCCACGTTCTTT
[37 nt withheld, positions 8975-9011]
ACCCTATCTCGGTCTATTCTTTTGATTTATAAGGGATTTTGCCGATTTCGGCCTATTGGTTAAAAAATGA
GCTGATTTAACAAAAATTTAACGCGAATTAATTCTGTGGAATGTGTGTCAGTTAGGGTGTGGAAAGTCCC
CAGGCTCCCCAGCAGGCAGAAGTATGCAAAGCATGCATCTCAATTAGTCAGCAACCAGGTGTGGAAAGTC
CCCAGGCTCCCCAGCAGGCAGAAGTATGCAAAGCATGCATCTCAATTAGTCAGCAACCATAGTCCCGCCC
CTAACTCCGCCCATCCCGCCCCTAACTCCGCCCAGTTCCGCCCATTCTCCGCCCCATGGCTGACTAATTT
TTTTTATTTATGCAGAGGCCGAGGCCGCCTCTGCCTCTGAGCTATTCCAGAAGTAGTGAGGAGGCTTTTT
TGGAGGCCTAGGCTTTTGCAAAAAGCTCCCGGGAGCTTGTATATCCATTTTCGGATCTGATCAGCACGTG
TTGACAATTAATCATCGGCATAGTATATCGGCATAGTATAATACGACAAGGTGAGGAACTAAACCATGGC
CAAGTTGACCAGTGCCGTTCCGGTGCTCACCGCGCGCGACGTCGCCGGAGCGGTCGAGTTCTGGACCGAC
CGGCTCGGGTTCTCCCGGGACTTCGTGGAGGACGACTTCGCCGGTGTGGTCCGGGACGACGTGACCCTGT
TCATCAGCGCGGTCCAGGACCAGGTGGTGCCGGACAACACCCTGGCCTGGGTGTGGGTGCGCGGCCTGGA
CGAGCTGTACGCCGAGTGGTCGGAGGTCGTGTCCACGAACTTCCGGGACGCCTCCGGGCCGGCCATGACC
GAGATCGGCGAGCAGCCGTGGGGGCGGGAGTTCGCCCTGCGCGACCCGGCCGGCAACTGCGTGCACTTCG
TGGCCGAGGAGCAGGACTGACACGTGCTACGAGATTTCGATTCCACCGCCGCCTTCTATGAAAGGTTGGG
CTTCGGAATCGTTTTCCGGGACGCCGGCTGGATGATCCTCCAGCGCGGGGATCTCATGCTGGAGTTCTTC
GCCCACCCCAACTTGTTTATTGCAGCTTATAATGGTTACAAATAAAGCAATAGCATCACAAATTTCACAA
ATAAAGCATTTTTTTCACTGCATTCTAGTTGTGGTTTGTCCAAACTCATCAATGTATCTTATCATGTCTG
TATACCGTCGACCTCTAGCTAGAGCTTGGCGTAATCATGGTCATAGCTGTTTCCTGTGTGAAATTGTTAT
CCGCTCACAATTCCACACAACATACGAGCCGGAAGCATAAAGTGTAAAGCCTGGGGTGCCTAATGAGTGA
GCTAACTCACATTAATTGCGTTGCGCTCACTGCCCGCTTTCCAGTCGGGAAACCTGTCGTGCCAGCTGCA
TTAATGAATCGGCCAACGCGCGGGGAGAGGCGGTTTGCGTATTGGGCGCTCTTCCGCTTCCTCGCTCACT
GACTCGCTGCGCTCGGTCGTTCGGCTGCGGCGAGCGGTATCAGCTCACTCAAAGGCGGTAATACGGTTAT
CCACAGAATCAGGGGATAACGCAGGAAAGAACATGTGAGCAAAAGGCCAGCAAAAGGCCAGGAACCGTAA
AAAGGCCGCGTTGCTGGCGTTTTTCCATAGGCTCCGCCCCCCTGACGAGCATCACAAAAATCGACGCTCA
AGTCAGAGGTGGCGAAACCCGACAGGACTATAAAGATACCAGGCGTTTCCCCCTGGAAGCTCCCTCGTGC
GCTCTCCTGTTCCGACCCTGCCGCTTACCGGATACCTGTCCGCCTTTCTCCCTTCGGGAAGCGTGGCGCT
TTCTCATAGCTCACGCTGTAGGTATCTCAGTTCGGTGTAGGTCGTTCGCTCCAAGCTGGGCTGTGTGCAC
GAACCCCCCGTTCAGCCCGACCGCTGCGCCTTATCCGGTAACTATCGTCTTGAGTCCAACCCGGTAAGAC
ACGACTTATCGCCACTGGCAGCAGCCACTGGTAACAGGATTAGCAGAGCGAGGTATGTAGGCGGTGCTAC
AGAGTTCTTGAAGTGGTGGCCTAACTACGGCTACACTAGAAGAACAGTATTTGGTATCTGCGCTCTGCTG
AAGCCAGTTACCTTCGGAAAAAGAGTTGGTAGCTCTTGATCCGGCAAACAAACCACCGCTGGTAGCGGTG
GTTTTTTTGTTTGCAAGCAGCAGATTACGCGCAGAAAAAAAGGATCTCAAGAAGATCCTTTGATCTTTTC
TACGGGGTCTGACGCTCAGTGGAACGAAAACTCACGTTAAGGGATTTTGGTCATGAGATTATCAAAAAGG
ATCTTCACCTAGATCCTTTTAAATTAAAAATGAAGTTTTAAATCAATCTAAAGTATATATGAGTAAACTT
GGTCTGACAGTTACCAATGCTTAATCAGTGAGGCACCTATCTCAGCGATCTGTCTATTTCGTTCATCCAT
AGTTGCCTGACTCCCCGTCGTGTAGATAACTACGATACGGGAGGGCTTACCATCTGGCCCCAGTGCTGCA
ATGATACCGCGAGACCCACGCTCACCGGCTCCAGATTTATCAGCAATAAACCAGCCAGCCGGAAGGGCCG
AGCGCAGAAGTGGTCCTGCAACTTTATCCGCCTCCATCCAGTCTATTAATTGTTGCCGGGAAGCTAGAGT
AAGTAGTTCGCCAGTTAATAGTTTGCGCAACGTTGTTGCCATTGCTACAGGCATCGTGGTGTCACGCTCG
TCGTTTGGTATGGCTTCATTCAGCTCCGGTTCCCAACGATCAAGGCGAGTTACATGATCCCCCATGTTGT
GCAAAAAAGCGGTTAGCTCCTTCGGTCCTCCGATCGTTGTCAGAAGTAAGTTGGCCGCAGTGTTATCACT
CATGGTTATGGCAGCACTGCATAATTCTCTTACTGTCATGCCATCCGTAAGATGCTTTTCTGTGACTGGT
GAGTACTCAACCAAGTCATTCTGAGAATAGTGTATGCGGCGACCGAGTTGCTCTTGCCCGGCGTCAATAC
GGGATAATACCGCGCCACATAGCAGAACTTTAAAAGTGCTCATCATTGGAAAACGTTCTTCGGGGCGAAA
ACTCTCAAGGATCTTACCGCTGTTGAGATCCAGTTCGATGTAACCCACTCGTGCACCCAACTGATCTTCA
GCATCTTTTACTTTCACCAGCGTTTCTGGGTGAGCAAAAACAGGAAGGCAAAATGCCGCAAAAAAGGGAA
TAAGGGCGACACGGAAATGTTGAATACTCATACTCTTCCTTTTTCAATATTATTGAAGCATTTATCAGGG
TTATTGTCTCATGAGCGGATACATATTTGAATGTATTTAGAAAAATAAACAAATAGGGGTTCCGCGCACA
TTTCCCCGAAAAGTGCCACCTGACGTCGACGGATCGGGAGATCTCCCGATCCCCTATGGTGCACTCTCAG
TACAATCTGCTCTGATGCCGCATAGTTAAGCCAGTATCTGCTCCCTGCTTGTGTGTTGGAGGTCGCTGAG
TAGTGCGCGAGCAAAATTTAAGCTACAACAAGGCAAGGCTTGACCGACAATTGCATGAAGAATCTGCTTA
GGGTTAGGCGTTTTGCGCTGCTTCGCGATGTACGGGCCAGATATACGCGTTGACATTGATTATTGACTAG
TTATTAATAGTAATCAATTACGGGGTCATTAGTTCATAGCCCATATATGGAGTTCCGCGTTACATAACTT
ACGGTAAATGGCCCGCCTGGCTGACCGCCCAACGACCCCCGCCCATTGACGTCAATAATGACGTATGTTC
CCATAGTAACGCCAATAGGGACTTTCCATTGACGTCAATGGGTGGAGTATTTACGGTAAACTGCCCACTT
GGCAGTACATCAAGTGTATCATATGCCAAGTACGCCCCCTATTGACGTCAATGACGGTAAATGGCCCGCC
TGGCATTATGCCCAGTACATGACCTTATGGGACTTTCCTACTTGGCAGTACATCTACGTATTAGTCATCG
CTATTACCATGG
Features (pLannotate 1.2.2; 33 found; start..end, strand, type, name):
    217..397     +  LTR            5' LTR (truncated): truncated 5' long terminal repeat (LTR) from HIV-1
    444..569     +  misc_feature   HIV-1 Ψ: packaging signal of human immunodeficiency virus type 1
    553..916     +  CDS            HIV-1 gag (fragment): gag protein from human immunodeficiency virus 1; gag
   1062..1295    +  misc_feature   RRE: The Rev response element (RRE) of HIV-1 allows for Rev-dependent mRNA export from the nucleus to the cytoplasm.
   1672..1772    +  CDS            Rev (fragment): human immunodeficiency virus 1 (HIV-1) Rev protein; rev; enhances nuclear export of unspliced and incompletely spliced viral mRNAs
   1822..1939    +  misc_feature   cPPT/CTS: central polypurine tract and central termination sequence of HIV-1
   1990..2230    +  promoter       U6 promoter: RNA polymerase III promoter for human U6 snRNA
   2260..2335    +  misc_RNA       gRNA scaffold: guide RNA scaffold for the Streptococcus pyogenes CRISPR/Cas9 system
   2353..2371    +  CDS            small t antigen (fragment): SV40 (simian virus 40) small t antigen
   2397..2608    +  promoter       EF-1α core promoter: core promoter for human elongation factor EF-1α
   2633..6736    +  CDS            Cas9: Cas9 (Csn1) endonuclease from the Streptococcus pyogenes Type II CRISPR/Cas system generates RNA-guided double strand breaks in DNA
   6874..7471    +  CDS            PuroR (fragment): puromycin N-acetyltransferase; pac from Streptomyces; confers resistance to puromycin
   7487..8075    +  misc_feature   WPRE: woodchuck hepatitis virus posttranscriptional regulatory element
   8126..8145    +  misc_feature   cPPT/CTS (fragment): central polypurine tract and central termination sequence of HIV-1
   8147..8380    +  LTR            3' LTR (ΔU3): self-inactivating 3' long terminal repeat (LTR) from HIV-1
   8412..8636    +  polyA_signal   bGH poly(A) signal: bovine growth hormone polyadenylation signal
   8640..8661    +  promoter       SV40 promoter (fragment): SV40 enhancer and early promoter
   8682..9110    +  rep_origin     f1 ori (sequence partly withheld): f1 bacteriophage origin of replication; arrow indicates direction of (+) strand synthesis
   9124..9453    +  promoter       SV40 promoter: SV40 enhancer and early promoter
   9501..9548    +  promoter       EM7 promoter: synthetic bacterial promoter&nbsp
   9567..9941    +  CDS            BleoR: antibiotic-binding protein; Sh ble from Streptoalloteichus hindustanus; confers resistance to bleomycin, phleomycin, and Zeocin™
   9951..10076   +  CDS            ble (fragment): BLE_KLEPN - Experimental evidence at protein level: Swiss-Prot protein existence level 1. Binding protein with a strong affinity to the bleomycin family of antibiotics. Binds to CL990; an antimitotic-antibiotic compound. From Klebsiella pneumoniae.
  10071..10192   +  polyA_signal   SV40 poly(A) signal: SV40 polyadenylation signal
  10263..10285   -  protein_bind   lac operator (fragment): The lac repressor binds to the lac operator to inhibit transcription in E. coli. This inhibition can be relieved by adding lactose or isopropyl-β-D-thiogalactopyranoside (IPTG). lac repressor encoded by lacI
  10289..10319   -  promoter       lac promoter: promoter for the E. coli lac operon
  10334..10355   -  protein_bind   CAP binding site: CAP binding activates transcription in the presence of cAMP. E. coli catabolite activator protein
  10368..10460   -  CDS            lacI (fragment): lac repressor; lacI; The lac repressor binds to the lac operator to inhibit transcription in E. coli. This inhibition can be relieved by adding lactose or isopropyl-β-D-thiogalactopyranoside (IPTG).
  10643..11231   -  rep_origin     ori: high-copy-number ColE1/pMB1/pBR322/pUC origin of replication
  11402..12262   -  CDS            AmpR: β-lactamase; bla; confers resistance to ampicillin, carbenicillin, and related antibiotics
  12263..12367   -  promoter       AmpR promoter: bla
  12426..12478   -  misc_feature   bom (fragment): basis of mobility region from pBR322
  12633..13012   +  enhancer       CMV enhancer: human cytomegalovirus immediate early enhancer
  13013..199     +  promoter       CMV promoter (across the origin): human cytomegalovirus (CMV) immediate early promoter
