[The description below was written by a language model from this plasmid's Addgene catalogue record and pLannotate feature annotations shown in this document.]
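Description:
LENTICRISPR-TPI1_sgRNA1 is a third-generation-style, self-inactivating lentiviral CRISPR plasmid built on the lentiCRISPR v2 backbone. It delivers both Streptococcus pyogenes Cas9 and a single guide RNA against human TPI1 (triosephosphate isomerase) from one vector. In bacteria it is maintained through a high-copy ColE1/pUC-type origin with ampicillin resistance (AmpR). The backbone also carries an f1 origin and an SV40/EM7-driven bleomycin/Zeocin resistance cassette, both lying outside the region packaged into virus.

The viral genome is transcribed from a CMV enhancer/promoter fused to a truncated HIV-1 5' LTR. It contains the Ψ packaging signal with a gag fragment, the RRE for Rev-dependent nuclear export, and the cPPT/CTS, and it ends in a ΔU3 3' LTR that inactivates LTR promoter activity after integration; a bGH polyadenylation signal follows. Two expression units sit between the LTRs. A human U6 RNA polymerase III promoter drives the TPI1-targeting spacer, cloned through the BsmBI sites, fused to the SpCas9 gRNA scaffold. An EF-1α core promoter drives the Cas9 coding sequence followed by the puromycin N-acetyltransferase gene, with a WPRE downstream to enhance transcript expression. The feature table does not annotate the linker between Cas9 and PuroR, nor any epitope tags or nuclear localisation signals.

The stated purpose is CRISPR/Cas9-mediated gene knock-out. Transduced mammalian cells can be selected with puromycin, and Cas9 cleavage at the guide's target site disrupts TPI1. The name suggests it is one of several guides against this glycolytic gene, and the associated work concerns the balance between glycolysis and oxidative phosphorylation.
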