Addgene plasmid #201626: LENTICRISPR-TPI1_sgRNA1
Purpose: CRISPR/Cas9-mediated gene knock-out
Depositing lab: Alexis Jourdain & Vamsi Mootha. Depositing organization: Broad Institute. Publication: Loss of LUC7L2 and U1 snRNP subunits shifts energy metabolism from glycolysis to OXPHOS. Jourdain AA, Begg BE, Mick E, Shah H, Calvo SE, Skinner OS, Sharma R, Blue SM, Yeo GW, Burge CB, Mootha VK. Mol Cell. 2021 May 6;81(9):1905-1919.e12. doi: 10.1016/j.molcel.2021.02.033. Epub 2021 Apr 13. PubMed 33852893.
Backbone
  Vector backbone: lentiCRISPR v2
  Backbone manufacturer: Feng Zhang, Addgene #52961
  Vector type: Lentiviral, CRISPR
  Selectable markers: Puromycin
Growth in bacteria
  Bacterial resistance: Ampicillin, 100 μg/mL
  Growth temperature: 37°C
  Growth strain: NEB Stable
  Copy number: High Copy
Gene/Insert
  Gene/Insert name: TPI1
  gRNA/shRNA sequence: GCCTGGCATGATCAAAGACTG
  Species: H. sapiens (human)
  Entrez Gene: TPI1 (a.k.a. HEL-S-49, TIM, TPI, TPID)
  Cloning method: Restriction Enzyme; 5′ cloning site BsmBI (unknown if destroyed); 3′ cloning site BsmBI (unknown if destroyed)
Terms and licenses: Academic/Nonprofit Terms; Industry Terms: Not Available to Industry
How to cite: LENTICRISPR-TPI1_sgRNA1 was a gift from Alexis Jourdain & Vamsi Mootha (Addgene plasmid # 201626 ; http://n2t.net/addgene:201626 ; RRID:Addgene_201626)
